>Addgene plasmid #178717 | pAAV-VTKD6-dTom | addgene full sequence | sequence record 375693 | Addgene NGS Result
CAGGAACCCCTAGTGATGGAGTTGGCCACTCCCTCTCTGCGCGCTCGCTCGCTCACTGAGGCCGGGCGAC
CAAAGGTCGCCCGACGCCCGGGCTTTGCCCGGGCGGCCTCAGTGAGCGAGCGAGCGCGCAGCTGCCTGCA
GGGGCGCCTGATGCGGTATTTTCTCCTTACGCATCTGTGCGGTATTTCACACCGCATA
[95 nt withheld, positions 199-293]
T
[46 nt withheld, positions 295-340]
C
[141 nt withheld, positions 342-482]
CCTTTGACGTTGGAGTCCACGTTCTTT
[37 nt withheld, positions 510-546]
ACTCTATCTCGGGCTATTCTTTTGATTTATAAGGGATTTTGCCGATTTCGGTCTATTGGTTAAAAAATGA
GCTGATTTAACAAAAATTTAACGCGAATTTTAACAAAATATTAACGTTTACAATTTTATGGTGCACTCTC
AGTACAATCTGCTCTGATGCCGCATAGTTAAGCCAGCCCCGACACCCGCCAACACCCGCTGACGCGCCCT
GACGGGCTTGTCTGCTCCCGGCATCCGCTTACAGACAAGCTGTGACCGTCTCCGGGAGCTGCATGTGTCA
GAGGTTTTCACCGTCATCACCGAAACGCGCGAGACGAAAGGGCCTCGTGATACGCCTATTTTTATAGGTT
AATGTCATGATAATAATGGTTTCTTAGACGTCAGGTGGCACTTTTCGGGGAAATGTGCGCGGAACCCCTA
TTTGTTTATTTTTCTAAATACATTCAAATATGTATCCGCTCATGAGACAATAACCCTGATAAATGCTTCA
ATAATATTGAAAAAGGAAGAGTATGAGTATTCAACATTTCCGTGTCGCCCTTATTCCCTTTTTTGCGGCA
TTTTGCCTTCCTGTTTTTGCTCACCCAGAAACGCTGGTGAAAGTAAAAGATGCTGAAGATCAGTTGGGTG
CACGAGTGGGTTACATCGAACTGGATCTCAACAGCGGTAAGATCCTTGAGAGTTTTCGCCCCGAAGAACG
TTTTCCAATGATGAGCACTTTTAAAGTTCTGCTATGTGGCGCGGTATTATCCCGTATTGACGCCGGGCAA
GAGCAACTCGGTCGCCGCATACACTATTCTCAGAATGACTTGGTTGAGTACTCACCAGTCACAGAAAAGC
ATCTTACGGATGGCATGACAGTAAGAGAATTATGCAGTGCTGCCATAACCATGAGTGATAACACTGCGGC
CAACTTACTTCTGACAACGATCGGAGGACCGAAGGAGCTAACCGCTTTTTTGCACAACATGGGGGATCAT
GTAACTCGCCTTGATCGTTGGGAACCGGAGCTGAATGAAGCCATACCAAACGACGAGCGTGACACCACGA
TGCCTGTAGCAATGGCAACAACGTTGCGCAAACTATTAACTGGCGAACTACTTACTCTAGCTTCCCGGCA
ACAATTAATAGACTGGATGGAGGCGGATAAAGTTGCAGGACCACTTCTGCGCTCGGCCCTTCCGGCTGGC
TGGTTTATTGCTGATAAATCTGGAGCCGGTGAGCGTGGGTCTCGCGGTATCATTGCAGCACTGGGGCCAG
ATGGTAAGCCCTCCCGTATCGTAGTTATCTACACGACGGGGAGTCAGGCAACTATGGATGAACGAAATAG
ACAGATCGCTGAGATAGGTGCCTCACTGATTAAGCATTGGTAACTGTCAGACCAAGTTTACTCATATATA
CTTTAGATTGATTTAAAACTTCATTTTTAATTTAAAAGGATCTAGGTGAAGATCCTTTTTGATAATCTCA
TGACCAAAATCCCTTAACGTGAGTTTTCGTTCCACTGAGCGTCAGACCCCGTAGAAAAGATCAAAGGATC
TTCTTGAGATCCTTTTTTTCTGCGCGTAATCTGCTGCTTGCAAACAAAAAAACCACCGCTACCAGCGGTG
GTTTGTTTGCCGGATCAAGAGCTACCAACTCTTTTTCCGAAGGTAACTGGCTTCAGCAGAGCGCAGATAC
CAAATACTGTTCTTCTAGTGTAGCCGTAGTTAGGCCACCACTTCAAGAACTCTGTAGCACCGCCTACATA
CCTCGCTCTGCTAATCCTGTTACCAGTGGCTGCTGCCAGTGGCGATAAGTCGTGTCTTACCGGGTTGGAC
TCAAGACGATAGTTACCGGATAAGGCGCAGCGGTCGGGCTGAACGGGGGGTTCGTGCACACAGCCCAGCT
TGGAGCGAACGACCTACACCGAACTGAGATACCTACAGCGTGAGCTATGAGAAAGCGCCACGCTTCCCGA
AGGGAGAAAGGCGGACAGGTATCCGGTAAGCGGCAGGGTCGGAACAGGAGAGCGCACGAGGGAGCTTCCA
GGGGGAAACGCCTGGTATCTTTATAGTCCTGTCGGGTTTCGCCACCTCTGACTTGAGCGTCGATTTTTGT
GATGCTCGTCAGGGGGGCGGAGCCTATGGAAAAACGCCAGCAACGCGGCCTTTTTACGGTTCCTGGCCTT
TTGCTGGCCTTTTGCTCACATGTCCTGCAGGCAGCTGCGCGCTCGCTCGCTCACTGAGGCCGCCCGGGCG
TCGGGCGACCTTTGGTCGCCCGGCCTCAGTGAGCGAGCGAGCGCGCAGAGAGGGAGTGGCCAACTCCATC
ACTAGGGGTTCCTGCTAGACTGCAGAGGGCCCGCGGCCGCACGCGTTTATTCAGAATGTTATGCACTCAC
AGTGGTTTGGCATGCATCTGGTGAATTTTTTTTAACGAAAAATTAGTGTTGGTTTCGATGTATGGTAGCA
TTCTCCCTAACGTAATTTGAATAATTCAGCAAAGCCCCACTACCAGCTGTACTTCTGCAGCCTCTTCCAT
TCTTTTCAGCATTATAATTTTGGTTAATTTTCAATTTTAGGTCCTACGTCTCTGCAATTTGTGTATGAAT
AACAGAATAATTTCCCTCTTTTGTTTCGCCTTTCCTGTTCCTGAATCTAAATAAAGATGGCTTTTTAGTA
TTAAAAGTGGAAGAAAATTACAGGTAATTATCTTTGACGGTAAAAACGCTGTAATCAGCGGGCTACATGA
AAAATTACTCTAATTATGGCTGCATTTAAGAGAATGGAAAAAAACCTTCTTGTGGATAAAAACCTTAAAT
TGTCCCCAATGTCTGCTTCAAATTGGATGGCACTGCAGCTGGAGGCTTTGTTCAGAATTGATCCTGGGGA
GCTACGAACCCAAAGTTTCACAGTAGGAAGCTAGATATCGTTTAAACTTCCTGCAGCCCGGGCTGGGCAT
AAAAGTCAGGGCAGAGCCATCTATTGCTTACATTTGCTTCTAGCCTGCAAGTCGAGGAGCGCAGCCTTCC
AGAAGCAGAGCGCGGCGCCTTAAGCTGCAGAAGTTGGTCGTGAGGCACTGGGCACGTAAGTATCAAGGTT
ACAAGACAGGTTTAAGGAGACCAATAGAAACTGGGCTTGTCGAGACAGAGAAGACTCTTGCGTTTCTGAT
AGGCACCTATTGGTCTTACTGACATCCACTTTGCCTTTCTCTCCACAGGTGTCCACTCCCAGTTCAATTA
CAGCTCTTAAGAAAGCTAGCATAACTTCGTATAGCATACATTATACGAAGTTATGAAGTTCCTATTCTCT
AGAAAGTATAGGAACTTCGCAGAATGGTAGCTGGATTGTAGCTGCTATTAGCAATATGAAACCTCTTAGA
AGTTCCTATTCTTCAAAAGGTATAGGAACTTCAACGCGCCCTAGAATTCGAGCTCGGTACCCGGGGATCC
TCTAGAGTCGACTTACTTGTACAGCTCGTCCATGCCGTACAGGAACAGGTGGTGGCGGCCCTCGGAGCGC
TCGTACTGTTCCACGATGGTGTAGTCCTCGTTGTGGGAGGTGATGTCCAGCTTGGTGTCCACGTAGTAGT
AGCCGGGCAGTTGCACGGGCTTCTTGGCCATGTAGATGGTCTTGAACTCCACCAGGTAGTGGCCGCCGTC
CTTCAGCTTCAGGGCCTGGTGGATCTCGCCCTTCAGCACGCCGTCGCGGGGGTACAGGCGCTCGGTGGAG
GCCTCCCAGCCCATGGTCTTCTTCTGCATTACGGGGCCGTCGGGGGGGAAGTTGGTGCCGCGCATCTTCA
CCTTGTAGATCAGCGTGCCGTCCTGCAGGGAGGAGTCCTGGGTCACGGTCACCAGACCGCCGTCCTCGAA
GTTCATCACGCGCTCCCACTTGAAGCCCTCGGGGAAGGACAGCTTCTTGTAATCGGGGATGTCGGCGGGG
TGCTTCACGTACGCCTTGGAGCCGTACATGAACTGGGGGGACAGGATGTCCCAGGCGAAGGGCAGGGGGC
CGCCCTTGGTCACCTTCAGCTTGGCGGTCTGGGTGCCCTCGTAGGGGCGGCCCTCGCCCTCGCCCTCGAT
CTCGAACTCGTGGCCGTTCATGGAGCCCTCCATGCGCACCTTGAAGCGCATGAACTCTTTGATGACCTCC
TCGCCCTTGCTCACGGCCATGGTGGCGTCGACCTGCAGGCATGCAAGCTTGGTGGCTAGCGAAGTTCCTA
TACTTTCTAGAGAATAGGAACTTCTTGCCTTAACCCAGAAATTATCACTGTTATTCTTTAGAATGGTGCA
AAGAGAAGTTCCTATACCTTTTGAAGAATAGGAACTTCATAACTTCGTATAGCATACATTATACGAAGTT
ATGGCGCGCCAATCAACCTCTGGATTACAAAATTTGTGAAAGATTGACTGGTATTCTTAACTATGTTGCT
CCTTTTACGCTATGTGGATACGCTGCTTTAATGCCTTTGTATCATGCTATTGCTTCCCGTATGGCTTTCA
TTTTCTCCTCCTTGTATAAATCCTGGTTGCTGTCTCTTTATGAGGAGTTGTGGCCCGTTGTCAGGCAACG
TGGCGTGGTGTGCACTGTGTTTGCTGACGCAACCCCCACTGGTTGGGGCATTGCCACCACCTGTCAGCTC
CTTTCCGGGACTTTCGCTTTCCCCCTCCCTATTGCCACGGCGGAACTCATCGCCGCCTGCCTTGCCCGCT
GCTGGACAGGGGCTCGGCTGTTGGGCACTGACAATTCCGTGGTGTTGTCGGGGAAGCTGACGTCCTTTCC
ATGGCTGCTCGCCTGTGTTGCCACCTGGATTCTGCGCGGGACGTCCTTCTGCTACGTCCCTTCGGCCCTC
AATCCAGCGGACCTTCCTTCCCGCGGCCTGCTGCCGGCTCTGCGGCCTCTTCCGCGTCTTCGCCTTCGCC
CTCAGACGAGTCGGATCTCCCTTTGGGCCGCCTCCCCGCCTGGATCCTGTGCCTTCTAGTTGCCAGCCAT
CTGTTGTTTGCCCCTCCCCCGTGCCTTCCTTGACCCTGGAAGGTGCCACTCCCACTGTCCTTTCCTAATA
AAATGAGGAAATTGCATCGCATTGTCTGAGTAGGTGTCATTCTATTCTGGGGGGTGGGGTGGGGCAGGAC
AGCAAGGGGGAGGATTGGGAAGACAATAGCAGGCATGCTGGGGATGCGGTGGGCTCTATGG
Features (pLannotate 1.2.2; 22 found; start..end, strand, type, name):
      2..142     +  repeat_region  AAV2 ITR: inverted terminal repeat of adeno-associated virus serotype 2 inverted
    147..198     -  misc_feature   bom (fragment): basis of mobility region from pBR322
    217..672     +  rep_origin     f1 ori (sequence partly withheld): f1 bacteriophage origin of replication; arrow indicates direction of (+) strand synthesis
    673..722     -  misc_feature   bom (fragment): basis of mobility region from pBR322
    824..859     -  CDS            rop (fragment): Rop protein, which maintains plasmids at low copy number; rop
    954..1058    +  promoter       AmpR promoter: bla
   1059..1919    +  CDS            AmpR: β-lactamase; bla; confers resistance to ampicillin, carbenicillin, and related antibiotics
   2090..2678    +  rep_origin     ori: high-copy-number ColE1/pMB1/pBR322/pUC origin of replication
   2751..2778    +  repeat_region  AAV2 ITR (fragment): inverted terminal repeat of adeno-associated virus serotype 2 inverted
   2807..2834    +  repeat_region  AAV2 ITR (fragment): inverted terminal repeat of adeno-associated virus serotype 2 inverted
   3612..3744    +  intron         chimeric intron: chimera between introns from human β-globin and immunoglobulin heavy chain genes
   3787..3820    +  protein_bind   loxP: Cre-mediated recombination occurs in the 8-bp core sequence (GCATACAT). Cre recombinase
   3821..3854    +  protein_bind   FRT (minimal): supports FLP-mediated excision but not integration (Turan and Bode, 2011) FLP recombinase from the Saccharomyces cerevisiae 2μ plasmid
   3855..3904    -  intron         β-globin intron (fragment): internally truncated intron from human β-globin
   3950..3988    +  misc_feature   MCS (fragment): pUC18/19 multiple cloning site
   3992..4690    -  CDS            dTomato: dTomato is a basic (constitutively fluorescent) orange fluorescent protein published in 2004, derived from Discosoma sp.. It is reported to be a somewhat slowly-maturing dimer with low acid sensitivity.
   4703..4726    +  misc_feature   MCS (fragment): pUC18/19 multiple cloning site
   4737..4770    -  protein_bind   FRT (minimal): supports FLP-mediated excision but not integration (Turan and Bode, 2011) FLP recombinase from the Saccharomyces cerevisiae 2μ plasmid
   4771..4821    -  intron         β-globin intron (fragment): internally truncated intron from human β-globin
   4855..4888    +  protein_bind   loxP: Cre-mediated recombination occurs in the 8-bp core sequence (GCATACAT). Cre recombinase
   4897..5485    +  misc_feature   WPRE: woodchuck hepatitis virus posttranscriptional regulatory element
   5493..5717    +  polyA_signal   bGH poly(A) signal: bovine growth hormone polyadenylation signal
