[The description below was written by a language model from this plasmid's Addgene catalogue record and pLannotate feature annotations shown in this document.]
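Description:
pAAV-VTKD6-dTom is an adeno-associated virus transfer plasmid built on the pAAV-VTKD6 backbone, designed for intersectional (Cre-OFF / Flp-ON) expression of the red-orange fluorescent protein dTomato in cortical interneurons. It is propagated in bacteria as a high-copy plasmid through a ColE1/pUC-type origin and selected with ampicillin via the β-lactamase gene. An f1 phage origin is also present, along with short remnants of pBR322 bom and rop sequences. AAV2 inverted terminal repeats flank the expression cassette and allow it to be packaged into recombinant AAV particles. One ITR is annotated in full, while the other is detected only as short fragments in the sequenced record.

According to the catalogue entry, transcription is driven by the Dlx enhancer, which restricts expression to forebrain GABAergic interneurons. This element is not annotated in the feature table and presumably lies in the unannotated stretch upstream of the chimeric β-globin/immunoglobulin intron. Downstream of that intron, the dTomato coding sequence sits in the antisense orientation. It is bracketed by a pair of minimal FRT sites in opposing orientation, so Flp recombinase can invert it into the sense orientation and switch expression on. A pair of loxP sites in the same orientation lies outside the FRT sites, so Cre recombinase excises the whole cassette and abolishes expression. Short β-globin intron fragments lie beside the recombinase sites, though the record does not explain their role. A WPRE and a bovine growth hormone polyadenylation signal follow, enhancing transcript stability and termination. The construct belongs to a viral toolkit for nervous system studies and labels interneurons that express Flp but not Cre.
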