Addgene plasmid #178717: pAAV-VTKD6-dTom
Purpose: AAV vector for Cre- and Flp-dependent transgene expression (CRE-OFF / FLP-ON) of dTom in cortical interneurons under the control of the Dlx enhancer (Dimidschstein et al 2016)
Depositing lab: Jordane Dimidschstein. Depositing organization: Broad Institute. Publication: A versatile viral toolkit for functional discovery in the nervous system. Pouchelon G, Vergara J, McMahon J, Gorissen BL, Lin JD, Vormstein-Schneider D, Niehaus JL, Burbridge TJ, Wester JC, Sherer M, Fernandez-Otero M, Allaway KC, Pelkey K, Chittajallu R, McBain CJ, Fan M, Nasse JS, Wildenberg GA, Fishell G, Dimidschstein J. Cell Rep Methods. 2022 May 26;2(6):100225. doi: 10.1016/j.crmeth.2022.100225. eCollection 2022 Jun 20. PubMed 35784651.
Backbone
  Vector backbone: pAAV-VTKD6
  Vector type: AAV
Growth in bacteria
  Bacterial resistance: Ampicillin, 100 μg/mL
  Growth temperature: 37°C
  Growth strain: NEB Stable
  Copy number: High Copy
Gene/Insert
  Gene/Insert name: dTom
  Species: Synthetic
  Cloning method: Gibson Cloning
Terms and licenses: Academic/Nonprofit Terms; Industry Terms: Not Available to Industry
How to cite: pAAV-VTKD6-dTom was a gift from Jordane Dimidschstein (Addgene plasmid # 178717 ; http://n2t.net/addgene:178717 ; RRID:Addgene_178717)
